Addgene plasmid #138271: pDT-sgRNA
Purpose: Dual-targeting sgRNA vector that contains both a sgRNA against BFP (sgBG) and a sgRNA for a genomic target site (sgTS)
Depositing lab: Xiao Wang. Depositing organization: Arizona State University. Publication: A transient reporter for editing enrichment (TREE) in human cells. Standage-Beier K, Tekel SJ, Brookhouser N, Schwarz G, Nguyen T, Wang X, Brafman DA. Nucleic Acids Res. 2019 Aug 20. pii: 5552066. doi: 10.1093/nar/gkz713. PubMed 31428784.
Backbone
  Vector backbone: pUC19
  Vector type: Mammalian Expression, CRISPR
Growth in bacteria
  Bacterial resistance: Ampicillin, 100 μg/mL
  Growth temperature: 37°C
  Growth strain: DH5alpha
  Copy number: High Copy
Gene/Insert
  Gene/Insert name: sgBG, sgTS
  gRNA/shRNA sequence: Unknown
Terms and licenses: Academic/Nonprofit Terms; Industry Terms: Not Available to Industry
How to cite: pDT-sgRNA was a gift from Xiao Wang (Addgene plasmid # 138271 ; http://n2t.net/addgene:138271 ; RRID:Addgene_138271)
