[The description below was written by a language model from this plasmid's Addgene catalogue record and pLannotate feature annotations shown in this document.]
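Description:
pDT-sgRNA is a compact (about 3.5 kb) dual-guide CRISPR plasmid built on a pUC19 backbone and intended for transient transfection into mammalian cells. It is propagated in E. coli through the high-copy ColE1/pUC origin and selected with ampicillin via the β-lactamase gene and its native promoter. Remnants of the pUC cloning region (lac promoter and operator, CAP binding site, and fragments of lacZα, lacI, rop and bom) are annotated but appear to be backbone leftovers with no role in the payload. There is no mammalian selection marker, reporter or Cas9 coding sequence in the feature table, so the nuclease or base editor must be supplied from a separate construct.

The payload consists of two tandem, same-orientation expression units, each with a human U6 RNA polymerase III promoter followed by a short gap where a spacer would sit and then a Streptococcus pyogenes Cas9 guide RNA scaffold; a partial scaffold fragment is also annotated just downstream of each full scaffold. According to the record, one cassette expresses sgBG, a guide against a BFP reporter, and the other expresses sgTS, a guide for a genomic target site of interest. The spacer sequences are listed as unknown, and the annotation does not indicate which cassette carries which guide. The associated publication describes a transient reporter for editing enrichment in human cells. Delivering both guides from one plasmid means that cells showing editing of the co-delivered BFP reporter have also received the genomic guide, so those cells can be isolated to enrich for edits at the endogenous locus.
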