Features (pLannotate 1.2.2; 16 found; start..end, strand, type, name):
     64..304     +  promoter       U6 promoter: RNA polymerase III promoter for human U6 snRNA
    331..406     +  misc_RNA       gRNA scaffold: guide RNA scaffold for the Streptococcus pyogenes CRISPR/Cas9 system
    413..456     +  misc_RNA       gRNA scaffold (fragment): guide RNA scaffold for the Streptococcus pyogenes CRISPR/Cas9 system
    529..545     -  protein_bind   lac operator: The lac repressor binds to the lac operator to inhibit transcription in E. coli. This inhibition can be relieved by adding lactose or isopropyl-β-D-thiogalactopyranoside (IPTG). lac repressor encoded by lacI
    553..583     -  promoter       lac promoter: promoter for the E. coli lac operon
    598..619     -  protein_bind   CAP binding site: CAP binding activates transcription in the presence of cAMP. E. coli catabolite activator protein
    632..724     -  CDS            lacI (fragment): lac repressor; lacI; The lac repressor binds to the lac operator to inhibit transcription in E. coli. This inhibition can be relieved by adding lactose or isopropyl-β-D-thiogalactopyranoside (IPTG).
    907..1495    -  rep_origin     ori: high-copy-number ColE1/pMB1/pBR322/pUC origin of replication
   1666..2526    -  CDS            AmpR: β-lactamase; bla; confers resistance to ampicillin, carbenicillin, and related antibiotics
   2527..2631    -  promoter       AmpR promoter: bla
   2726..2761    +  CDS            rop (fragment): Rop protein, which maintains plasmids at low copy number; rop
   2863..2962    +  misc_feature   bom (fragment): basis of mobility region from pBR322
   2968..3125    -  CDS            lacZα (fragment): LacZα fragment of β-galactosidase; lacZ fragment
   3128..3368    +  promoter       U6 promoter: RNA polymerase III promoter for human U6 snRNA
   3398..3473    +  misc_RNA       gRNA scaffold: guide RNA scaffold for the Streptococcus pyogenes CRISPR/Cas9 system
   3480..33      +  misc_RNA       gRNA scaffold (fragment) (across the origin): guide RNA scaffold for the Streptococcus pyogenes CRISPR/Cas9 system
>Addgene plasmid #138271 | pDT-sgRNA | addgene full sequence | sequence record 273618 | Addgene NGS Result
AGAAATAGCAAGTTAAAATAAGGCTAGTCCGTTTTTAGCGCGTGCGCCAATTCTGCAGACAGAGAGGGCC
TATTTCCCATGATTCCTTCATATTTGCATATACGATACAAGGCTGTTAGAGAGATAATTGGAATTAATTT
GACTGTAAACACAAAGATATTAGTACAAAATACGTGACGTAGAAAGTAATAATTTCTTGGGTAGTTTGCA
GTTTTAAAATTATGTTTTAAAATGGACTATCATATGCTTACCGTAACTTGAAAGTATTTCGATTTCTTGG
CTTTATATATCTTGTGGAAAGGACGAAACACCGGGTCTTCGAGAAGACCTGTTTTAGAGCTAGAAATAGC
AAGTTAAAATAAGGCTAGTCCGTTATCAACTTGAAAAAGTGGCACCGAGTCGGTGCTTTTTTGTTTTAGA
GCTAGAAATAGCAAGTTAAAATAAGGCTAGTCCGTTTTTAGCGCGTGCGCCAATTCTGCAGACAAAAAGC
TTGGCGTAATCATGGTCATAGCTGTTTCCTGTGTGAAATTGTTATCCGCTCACAATTCCACACAACATAC
GAGCCGGAAGCATAAAGTGTAAAGCCTGGGGTGCCTAATGAGTGAGCTAACTCACATTAATTGCGTTGCG
CTCACTGCCCGCTTTCCAGTCGGGAAACCTGTCGTGCCAGCTGCATTAATGAATCGGCCAACGCGCGGGG
AGAGGCGGTTTGCGTATTGGGCGCTCTTCCGCTTCCTCGCTCACTGACTCGCTGCGCTCGGTCGTTCGGC
TGCGGCGAGCGGTATCAGCTCACTCAAAGGCGGTAATACGGTTATCCACAGAATCAGGGGATAACGCAGG
AAAGAACATGTGAGCAAAAGGCCAGCAAAAGGCCAGGAACCGTAAAAAGGCCGCGTTGCTGGCGTTTTTC
CATAGGCTCCGCCCCCCTGACGAGCATCACAAAAATCGACGCTCAAGTCAGAGGTGGCGAAACCCGACAG
GACTATAAAGATACCAGGCGTTTCCCCCTGGAAGCTCCCTCGTGCGCTCTCCTGTTCCGACCCTGCCGCT
TACCGGATACCTGTCCGCCTTTCTCCCTTCGGGAAGCGTGGCGCTTTCTCATAGCTCACGCTGTAGGTAT
CTCAGTTCGGTGTAGGTCGTTCGCTCCAAGCTGGGCTGTGTGCACGAACCCCCCGTTCAGCCCGACCGCT
GCGCCTTATCCGGTAACTATCGTCTTGAGTCCAACCCGGTAAGACACGACTTATCGCCACTGGCAGCAGC
CACTGGTAACAGGATTAGCAGAGCGAGGTATGTAGGCGGTGCTACAGAGTTCTTGAAGTGGTGGCCTAAC
TACGGCTACACTAGAAGAACAGTATTTGGTATCTGCGCTCTGCTGAAGCCAGTTACCTTCGGAAAAAGAG
TTGGTAGCTCTTGATCCGGCAAACAAACCACCGCTGGTAGCGGTGGTTTTTTTGTTTGCAAGCAGCAGAT
TACGCGCAGAAAAAAAGGATCTCAAGAAGATCCTTTGATCTTTTCTACGGGGTCTGACGCTCAGTGGAAC
GAAAACTCACGTTAAGGGATTTTGGTCATGAGATTATCAAAAAGGATCTTCACCTAGATCCTTTTAAATT
AAAAATGAAGTTTTAAATCAATCTAAAGTATATATGAGTAAACTTGGTCTGACAGTTACCAATGCTTAAT
CAGTGAGGCACCTATCTCAGCGATCTGTCTATTTCGTTCATCCATAGTTGCCTGACTCCCCGTCGTGTAG
ATAACTACGATACGGGAGGGCTTACCATCTGGCCCCAGTGCTGCAATGATACCGCGAGACCCACGCTCAC
CGGCTCCAGATTTATCAGCAATAAACCAGCCAGCCGGAAGGGCCGAGCGCAGAAGTGGTCCTGCAACTTT
ATCCGCCTCCATCCAGTCTATTAATTGTTGCCGGGAAGCTAGAGTAAGTAGTTCGCCAGTTAATAGTTTG
CGCAACGTTGTTGCCATTGCTACAGGCATCGTGGTGTCACGCTCGTCGTTTGGTATGGCTTCATTCAGCT
CCGGTTCCCAACGATCAAGGCGAGTTACATGATCCCCCATGTTGTGCAAAAAAGCGGTTAGCTCCTTCGG
TCCTCCGATCGTTGTCAGAAGTAAGTTGGCCGCAGTGTTATCACTCATGGTTATGGCAGCACTGCATAAT
TCTCTTACTGTCATGCCATCCGTAAGATGCTTTTCTGTGACTGGTGAGTACTCAACCAAGTCATTCTGAG
AATAGTGTATGCGGCGACCGAGTTGCTCTTGCCCGGCGTCAATACGGGATAATACCGCGCCACATAGCAG
AACTTTAAAAGTGCTCATCATTGGAAAACGTTCTTCGGGGCGAAAACTCTCAAGGATCTTACCGCTGTTG
AGATCCAGTTCGATGTAACCCACTCGTGCACCCAACTGATCTTCAGCATCTTTTACTTTCACCAGCGTTT
CTGGGTGAGCAAAAACAGGAAGGCAAAATGCCGCAAAAAAGGGAATAAGGGCGACACGGAAATGTTGAAT
ACTCATACTCTTCCTTTTTCAATATTATTGAAGCATTTATCAGGGTTATTGTCTCATGAGCGGATACATA
TTTGAATGTATTTAGAAAAATAAACAAATAGGGGTTCCGCGCACATTTCCCCGAAAAGTGCCACCTGACG
TCTAAGAAACCATTATTATCATGACATTAACCTATAAAAATAGGCGTATCACGAGGCCCTTTCGTCTCGC
GCGTTTCGGTGATGACGGTGAAAACCTCTGACACATGCAGCTCCCGGAGACGGTCACAGCTTGTCTGTAA
GCGGATGCCGGGAGCAGACAAGCCCGTCAGGGCGCGTCAGCGGGTGTTGGCGGGTGTCGGGGCTGGCTTA
ACTATGCGGCATCAGAGCAGATTGTACTGAGAGTGCACCATATGCGGTGTGAAATACCGCACAGATGCGT
AAGGAGAAAATACCGCATCAGGCGCCATTCGCCATTCAGGCTGCGCAACTGTTGGGAAGGGCGATCGGTG
CGGGCCTCTTCGCTATTACGCCAGCTGGCGAAAGGGGGATGTGCTGCAAGGCGATTAAGTTGGGTAACGC
CAGGGTTTTCCCAGTCACGACGTTGTAAAACGACGGCCAGTGAATTCGAGGGCCTATTTCCCATGATTCC
TTCATATTTGCATATACGATACAAGGCTGTTAGAGAGATAATTGGAATTAATTTGACTGTAAACACAAAG
ATATTAGTACAAAATACGTGACGTAGAAAGTAATAATTTCTTGGGTAGTTTGCAGTTTTAAAATTATGTT
TTAAAATGGACTATCATATGCTTACCGTAACTTGAAAGTATTTCGATTTCTTGGCTTTATATATCTTGTG
GAAAGGACGAAACACCGACCCACGGCGTGCAGTGCTTGTTTTAGAGCTAGAAATAGCAAGTTAAAATAAG
GCTAGTCCGTTATCAACTTGAAAAAGTGGCACCGAGTCGGTGCTTTTTTGTTTTAGAGCT
